Addgene plasmid #66604: pLVXPuro-epsilon-COP-GFP
Purpose: Expresses epsilon COP as a GFP fusion
Depositing lab: David Stephens. Depositing organization: University of Bristol. Publication: Phosphorylation and membrane dissociation of the ARF exchange factor GBF1 in mitosis. Morohashi Y, Balklava Z, Ball M, Hughes H, Lowe M. Biochem J. 2010 Apr 14;427(3):401-12. doi: 10.1042/BJ20091681. PubMed 20175751.
Backbone
  Vector backbone: pLVX-Puro
  Backbone manufacturer: Clontech
  Vector type: Mammalian Expression, Lentiviral
  Selectable markers: Puromycin
Growth in bacteria
  Bacterial resistance: Ampicillin, 100 μg/mL
  Growth temperature: 37°C
  Growth strain: Stbl3
  Copy number: High Copy
Gene/Insert
  Gene/Insert name: epsilon COP (alt name: eCOP)
  Species: B. taurus (bovine)
  GenBank ID: NP_788846.1
  Entrez Gene: COPE
Terms and licenses: Academic/Nonprofit Terms; Industry Terms: Not Available to Industry
Depositor comments: Epsilon COP GFP originally described in Presley, J. F., Ward, T. H., Pfeifer, A. C., Siggia, E. D., Phair, R. D. and Lippincott-Schwartz, J. (2002) Dissection of COPI and Arf1 dynamics in vivo and role in Golgi membrane transport. Nature 417, 187-193
How to cite: pLVXPuro-epsilon-COP-GFP was a gift from David Stephens (Addgene plasmid # 66604 ; http://n2t.net/addgene:66604 ; RRID:Addgene_66604)
