[The description below was written by a language model from this plasmid's Addgene catalogue record.]
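Description:
pLVXPuro-epsilon-COP-GFP is a lentiviral mammalian expression plasmid built on the commercial pLVX-Puro backbone. It is maintained in bacteria as a high-copy plasmid under ampicillin selection, and the record lists a recombination-deficient strain as host, the usual choice for keeping the repeated long terminal repeat sequences of lentiviral vectors stable. As a lentiviral transfer vector, it is meant to be packaged into viral particles that integrate the expression cassette into the genome of target mammalian cells. Transduced cells can then be selected with puromycin, which allows stable lines or pools to be derived as an alternative to transient transfection.

The insert is bovine epsilon-COP (COPE, also called eCOP), expressed as a fusion to GFP. The construct name suggests that GFP follows the epsilon-COP coding sequence, but the record does not explicitly state the fusion orientation, the GFP variant or any linker. It also does not state the promoter driving the fusion, and no feature table is provided, so the regulatory and viral elements cannot be confirmed beyond what the backbone name implies. Epsilon-COP is a subunit of the COPI coatomer complex, which coats vesicles involved in Golgi and early secretory pathway traffic. A fluorescently tagged subunit therefore serves as a live-cell marker for COPI localisation and membrane association dynamics. The depositor notes that the epsilon-COP-GFP fusion was originally described in earlier work on COPI and Arf1 dynamics in living cells, and the associated publication concerns the ARF exchange factor GBF1 and its membrane dissociation in mitosis. This fits use of the construct for imaging COPI behaviour in stably expressing cells.
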