>Addgene plasmid #66604 | pLVXPuro-epsilon-COP-GFP | addgene partial sequence | sequence record 116673 | CMV-F 5'-CGCAAATGGGCGGTAGGCGTG-3'
AGTGAACCGTCAGATCGCCTGGAGACGCCATCCACGCTGTTTTGACCTCCATAGAAGACACCGACTCTAC
TAGAGGATCGCTAGCGCTACCGGACTCAGATCTCGAGCGCCACCATGGTGAGCAAGGGCGAGGAGCTGTT
CACCGGGGTGGTGCCCATCCTGGTCGAGCTGGACGGCGACGTAAACGGCCACAAGTTCAGCGTGTCCGGC
GAGGGCGAGGGCGATGCCACCTACGGCAAGCTGACCCTGAAGTTCATCTGCACCACCGGCAAGCTGCCCG
TGCCCTGGCCCACCCTCGTGACCACCCTGACCTACGGCGTGCAGTGCTTCAGCCGCTACCCCGACCACAT
GAAGCAGCACGACTTCTTCAAGTCCGCCATGCCCGAAGGCTACGTCCAGGAGCGCACCATCTTCTTCAAG
GACGACGGCAACTACAAGACCCGCGCCGAGGTGAAGTTCGAGGGCGACACCCTGGTGAACCGCATCGAGC
TGAAGGGCATCGACTTCAAGGAGGACGGCAACATCCTGGGGCACAAGCTGGAGTACAACTACAACAGCCA
CAACGTCTATATCATGGCCGACAAGCAGAAGAACGGCATCAAGGTGAACTTCAAGATCCGCCACAACATC
GAGGACGGCAGCGTGCAGCTCGCCGACCACTACCAGCAGAACACCCCCATCGGCGACGGCCCCGTGCTGC
TGCCCGACAACCACTACCTGAGCACCCAGTCCG
