>Addgene plasmid #66604 | pLVXPuro-epsilon-COP-GFP | addgene partial sequence | sequence record 116674 | WPRE-R 5'-CATAGCGTAAAAGGAGCAACA-3'
GTATCCAGAGGTTGATTGTTCCAGACGCGGTCAGGCACCGGGCTTGCGGGTCATGCACCAGGTGCGCGGT
CCTTCGGGCACCTCGACGTCGGCGGTGACGGTGAAGCCGAGCCGCTCGTAGAAGGGGAGGTTGCGGGGCG
CGGAGGTCTCCAGGAAGGCGGGCACCCCGGCGCGCTCGGCCGCCTCCACTCCGGGGAGCACGACGGCGCT
GCCCAGACCCTTGCCCTGGTGGTCGGGCGAGACGCCGACGGTGGCCAGGAACCACGCGGGCTCCTTGGGC
CGGTGCGGCGCCAGGAGGCCTTCCATCTGTTGCTGCGCGGCCAGCCGGGAACCGCTCAACTCGGCCATGC
GCGGGCCGATCTCGGCGAACACCGCCCCCGCTTCGACGCTCTCCGGCGTGGTCCAGACCGCCACCGCGGC
GCCGTCGTCCGCGACCCACACCTTGCCGATGTCGAGCCCGACGCGCGTGAGGAAGAGTTCTTGCAGCTCG
GTGACCCGCTCGATGTGGCGGTCCGGATCGACGGTGTGGCGCGTGGCGGGGTAGTCGGCGAACGCGGCGG
CGAGGGTGCGTACGGCCCTGGGGACGTCGTCGCGGGTGGCGAGGCGCACCGTGGGCTTGTACTCGGTCAT
GGT
