>Addgene plasmid #66604 | pLVXPuro-epsilon-COP-GFP | addgene partial sequence | sequence record 117536 | MSCV-rev 5'-CAGCGGGGCTGCTAAAGCGCATGC-3'
TAGAATTATCTAGAGTCGCGGGATCCCGGGCCCGCGGTACCGTCGACTGCAGAATTCTCAGGCGCTGGGA
GCGTACTGCAGCACCAGCCGGTCAAAGTCGTTCTCCTTGGCCCGGTACTCCTTGATGAAGGGGTGCGACC
TGTGGGCGTCCTTCAGCTGGGACAGGTAGCGGTTTGTCACCTCAGGAGGCTTGCCCAGGTGTTGGGACAG
GACAACGAGGTTTATCAGCGTCTCAGGGTGGCCGCTGTCCTTGTCCAGTGCCTCCTGCAGTACGCCCTCA
GCAGCCTCCCAGCGGCCCTGCGCCATGTGGCAGGCTGCCTGCCCATTGAGCAGCAGCAGGGTCGGCGAAC
ACTTGTCGGCCATCTCCTGGAAGATGTAGTAGGCGTCCTGGAGCTTCTCACCTCCCGCAGCCAGGCTGAC
CCAGGCGGTGGCCAGCTGGGTGAGCGTAGCGTCCTCGTCCTGGTCCTGCATCTTCTTCAGCTCCTTCCGG
GCAAGGTCCAGGCGGTCAAGCTTCAGCAGGATCTGCACTGTCATGGCCATGCACTCCAGGCTGTCCCCCT
GGTGAAGGGTGCGCAGGGCAGCATCTGGGTTCTGGTCGTA
